Addgene plasmid #15925: pMSCVgfp::AID
Depositing lab: Nina Papavasiliou. Depositing organization: Rockefeller University. Publication: AID mediates hypermutation by deaminating single stranded DNA. Dickerson SK, Market E, Besmer E, Papavasiliou FN. J Exp Med. 2003 May 19. 197(10):1291-6. 10.1084/jem.20030481 PubMed 12756266.
Backbone
  Vector backbone: pMSCVgfp
  Backbone manufacturer: Clontech
  Backbone size w/o insert (bp): 6543
  Vector type: Mammalian Expression, Retroviral
Growth in bacteria
  Bacterial resistance: Ampicillin, 100 μg/mL
  Growth temperature: 37°C
  Growth strain: DH5alpha
  Copy number: Unknown
Gene/Insert
  Gene/Insert name: AID (alt names: AICDA; activation-induced cytidine deaminase)
  Species: H. sapiens (human)
  Insert size (bp): 594
  GenBank ID: NM_009645
  Entrez Gene: AICDA (a.k.a. AID, ARP2, CDA2, HEL-S-284, HIGM2)
  Cloning method: Restriction Enzyme
  Sequencing primers: 5′ MSCV
Terms and licenses: Academic/Nonprofit Terms; Industry Terms: Not Available to Industry
How to cite: pMSCVgfp::AID was a gift from Nina Papavasiliou (Addgene plasmid # 15925 ; http://n2t.net/addgene:15925 ; RRID:Addgene_15925)
