[The description below was written by a language model from this plasmid's Addgene catalogue record and pLannotate feature annotations shown in this document.]
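Description:
pMSCVgfp::AID is a murine stem cell virus (MSCV)-type retroviral expression vector built on the pMSCVgfp backbone, carrying the coding sequence for activation-induced cytidine deaminase (AID, gene AICDA). The plasmid is propagated in E. coli through a high-copy ColE1/pUC-type origin and selected with ampicillin via the β-lactamase gene. The remaining bacterial annotations (lac promoter/operator and fragments of lacI, lacZα, rop, bom and TcR) are backbone remnants with no evident role in the construct's function.

The retroviral cassette is flanked by 5' and 3' LTRs from murine embryonic stem cell virus. It includes the Ψ packaging signal and a truncated gag segment lacking its start codon, which together allow the transcribed genome to be packaged into virions when gag, pol and env are supplied in trans by a packaging cell line. The 594 bp AID open reading frame sits directly downstream of this region, so it is expressed from the 5' LTR promoter. An internal mouse PGK promoter then drives EGFP as a separate transcription unit, so transduced cells can be identified or sorted by fluorescence rather than by drug selection; AID is not fused to GFP.

The catalogue lists the insert as human and the feature annotation matches human AICDA, but the cited GenBank accession conventionally corresponds to the mouse transcript, so the species of origin should be verified against the sequence. The associated publication concerns AID-mediated hypermutation through deamination of single-stranded DNA, consistent with use of this vector for stable ectopic AID expression in mammalian cells to study somatic hypermutation and related processes.
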