Features (pLannotate 1.2.2; 19 found; start..end, strand, type, name):
     66..582     +  LTR            5' LTR: 5' long terminal repeat from murine embryonic stem cell virus
    646..987     +  misc_feature   MESV Ψ: packaging signal of murine embryonic stem cell virus
   1054..1470    +  CDS            gag (truncated): truncated Moloney murine leukemia virus (MMLV) gag gene lacking the start codon
   1489..2082    +  CDS            AICDA (sequence withheld): AICDA_HUMAN - Also known as AID. Experimental evidence at protein level: Swiss-Prot protein existence level 1. Single-stranded DNA-specific cytidine deaminase. Involved in somatic hypermutation (SHM), gene conversion, and class-switch recombination (CSR) in B-lymphocytes by deaminating C to U during transcription of Ig-variable (V) and Ig-switch (S) region DNA. Required for several crucial steps of B-cell terminal differentiation necessary for efficient antibody responses (PubMed:18722174, PubMed:21385873, PubMed:21518874, PubMed:27716525). May also play a role in the epigenetic regulation of
   2099..2598    +  promoter       PGK promoter: mouse phosphoglycerate kinase 1 promoter
   2622..3341    +  CDS            EGFP: the original enhanced GFP (Yang et al., 1996) mammalian codon-optimized
   3395..3909    +  LTR            3' LTR: 3' long terminal repeat from murine embryonic stem cell virus
   4071..4087    -  protein_bind   lac operator: The lac repressor binds to the lac operator to inhibit transcription in E. coli. This inhibition can be relieved by adding lactose or isopropyl-β-D-thiogalactopyranoside (IPTG). lac repressor encoded by lacI
   4095..4125    -  promoter       lac promoter: promoter for the E. coli lac operon
   4140..4161    -  protein_bind   CAP binding site: CAP binding activates transcription in the presence of cAMP. E. coli catabolite activator protein
   4174..4266    -  CDS            lacI (fragment): lac repressor; lacI; The lac repressor binds to the lac operator to inhibit transcription in E. coli. This inhibition can be relieved by adding lactose or isopropyl-β-D-thiogalactopyranoside (IPTG).
   4449..5037    -  rep_origin     ori: high-copy-number ColE1/pMB1/pBR322/pUC origin of replication
   5208..6068    -  CDS            AmpR: β-lactamase; bla; confers resistance to ampicillin, carbenicillin, and related antibiotics
   6069..6173    -  promoter       AmpR promoter: bla
   6268..6303    +  CDS            rop (fragment): Rop protein, which maintains plasmids at low copy number; rop
   6405..6504    +  misc_feature   bom (fragment): basis of mobility region from pBR322
   6510..6659    -  CDS            lacZα (fragment): LacZα fragment of β-galactosidase; lacZ fragment
   6659..6860    -  CDS            TcR (fragment): tetracycline efflux protein; tet; confers resistance to tetracycline
   6861..24      +  CDS            env (fragment) (across the origin): murine leukemia virus gPr80 envelope polyprotein precursor; env; proteolytically cleaved into gp70SU and p15TM subunits
>Addgene plasmid #15925 | pMSCVgfp::AID | addgene full sequence | sequence record 352645 | Addgene NGS Result
AAGCCTATAGAGTACGAGCCATAGATAAAATAAAAGATTTTATTTAGTCTCCAGAAAAAGGGGGGAATGA
AAGACCCCACCTGTAGGTTTGGCAAGCTAGCTTAAGTAACGCCATTTTGCAAGGCATGGAAAATACATAA
CTGAGAATAGAGAAGTTCAGATCAAGGTTAGGAACAGAGAGACAGCAGAATATGGGCCAAACAGGATATC
TGTGGTAAGCAGTTCCTGCCCCGGCTCAGGGCCAAGAACAGATGGTCCCCAGATGCGGTCCCGCCCTCAG
CAGTTTCTAGAGAACCATCAGATGTTTCCAGGGTGCCCCAAGGACCTGAAATGACCCTGTGCCTTATTTG
AACTAACCAATCAGTTCGCTTCTCGCTTCTGTTCGCGCGCTTCTGCTCCCCGAGCTCAATAAAAGAGCCC
ACAACCCCTCACTCGGCGCGCCAGTCCTCCGATAGACTGCGTCGCCCGGGTACCCGTATTCCCAATAAAG
CCTCTTGCTGTTTGCATCCGAATCGTGGACTCGCTGATCCTTGGGAGGGTCTCCTCAGATTGATTGACTG
CCCACCTCGGGGGTCTTTCATTTGGAGGTTCCACCGAGATTTGGAGACCCCTGCCCAGGGACCACCGACC
CCCCCGCCGGGAGGTAAGCTGGCCAGCGGTCGTTTCGTGTCTGTCTCTGTCTTTGTGCGTGTTTGTGCCG
GCATCTAATGTTTGCGCCTGCGTCTGTACTAGTTAGCTAACTAGCTCTGTATCTGGCGGACCCGTGGTGG
AACTGACGAGTTCTGAACACCCGGCCGCAACCCTGGGAGACGTCCCAGGGACTTTGGGGGCCGTTTTTGT
GGCCCGACCTGAGGAAGGGAGTCGATGTGGAATCCGACCCCGTCAGGATATGTGGTTCTGGTAGGAGACG
AGAACCTAAAACAGTTCCCGCCTCCGTCTGAATTTTTGCTTTCGGTTTGGAACCGAAGCCGCGCGTCTTG
TCTGCTGCAGCGCTGCAGCATCGTTCTGTGTTGTCTCTGTCTGACTGTGTTTCTGTATTTGTCTGAAAAT
TAGGGCCAGACTGTTACCACTCCCTTAAGTTTGACCTTAGGTCACTGGAAAGATGTCGAGCGGATCGCTC
ACAACCAGTCGGTAGATGTCAAGAAGAGACGTTGGGTTACCTTCTGCTCTGCAGAATGGCCAACCTTTAA
CGTCGGATGGCCGCGAGACGGCACCTTTAACCGAGACCTCATCACCCAGGTTAAGATCAAGGTCTTTTCA
CCTGGCCCGCATGGACACCCAGACCAGGTCCCCTACATCGTGACCTGGGAAGCCTTGGCTTTTGACCCCC
CTCCCTGGGTCAAGCCCTTTGTACACCCTAAGCCTCCGCCTCCTCTTCCTCCATCCGCCCCGTCTCTCCC
CCTTGAACCTCCTCGTTCGACCCCGCCTCGATCCTCCCTTTATCCAGCCCTCACTCCTTCTCTAGGCGCC
GGAATTAGATCTCTCGAG
[594 nt withheld, positions 1489-2082]
TGATGAGAATTCTACCGGGTAGGGGAGGCGCTTTTCCCAAGGCAGTCTGGAGCATGCGCTTTAGCAGCCC
CGCTGGGCACTTGGCGCTACACAAGTGGCCTCTGGCCTCGCACACATTCCACATCCACCGGTAGGCGCCA
ACCGGCTCCGTTCTTTGGTGGCCCCTTCGCGCCACCTTCTACTCCTCCCCTAGTCAGGAAGTTCCCCCCC
GCCCCGCAGCTCGCGTCGTGCAGGACGTGACAAATGGAAGTAGCACGTCTCACTAGTCTCGTGCAGATGG
ACAGCACCGCTGAGCAATGGAAGCGGGTAGGCCTTTGGGGCAGCGGCCAATAGCAGCTTTGCTCCTTCGC
TTTCTGGGCTCAGAGGCTGGGAAGGGGTGGGTCCGGGGGCGGGCTCAGGGGCGGGCTCAGGGGCGGGGCG
GGCGCCCGAAGGTCCTCCGGAGGCCCGGCATTCTGCACGCTTCAAAAGCGCACGTCTGCCGCGCTGTTCT
CCTCTTCCTCATCTCCGGGCCTTTCGACCTGCAGCCCAAGCTTGCCACCATGGTGAGCAAGGGCGAGGAG
CTGTTCACCGGGGTGGTGCCCATCCTGGTCGAGCTGGACGGCGACGTAAACGGCCACAAGTTCAGCGTGT
CCGGCGAGGGCGAGGGCGATGCCACCTACGGCAAGCTGACCCTGAAGTTCATCTGCACCACCGGCAAGCT
GCCCGTGCCCTGGCCCACCCTCGTGACCACCCTGACCTACGGCGTGCAGTGCTTCAGCCGCTACCCCGAC
CACATGAAGCAGCACGACTTCTTCAAGTCCGCCATGCCCGAAGGCTACGTCCAGGAGCGCACCATCTTCT
TCAAGGACGACGGCAACTACAAGACCCGCGCCGAGGTGAAGTTCGAGGGCGACACCCTGGTGAACCGCAT
CGAGCTGAAGGGCATCGACTTCAAGGAGGACGGCAACATCCTGGGGCACAAGCTGGAGTACAACTACAAC
AGCCACAACGTCTATATCATGGCCGACAAGCAGAAGAACGGCATCAAGGTGAACTTCAAGATCCGCCACA
ACATCGAGGACGGCAGCGTGCAGCTCGCCGACCACTACCAGCAGAACACCCCCATCGGCGACGGCCCCGT
GCTGCTGCCCGACAACCACTACCTGAGCACCCAGTCCGCCCTGAGCAAAGACCCCAACGAGAAGCGCGAT
CACATGGTCCTGCTGGAGTTCGTGACCGCCGCCGGGATCACTCTCGGCATGGACGAGCTGTACAAGTAAA
GCGGCCATCGATAAAATAAAAGATTTTATTTAGTCTCCAGAAAAAGGGGGGAATGAAAGACCCCACCTGT
AGGTTTGGCAAGCTAGCTTAAGTAACGCCATTTTGCAAGGCATGGAAAATACATAACTGAGAATAGAGAA
GTTCAGATCAAGGTTAGGAACAGAGAGACAGCAGAATATGGGCCAAACAGGATATCTGTGGTAAGCAGTT
CCTGCCCCGGCTCAGGGCCAAGAACAGATGGTCCCCAGATGCGGTCCCGCCCTCAGCAGTTTCTAGAGAA
CCATCAGATGTTTCCAGGGTGCCCCAAGGACCTGAAATGACCCTGTGCCTTATTTGAACTAACCAATCAG
TTCGCTTCTCGCTTCTGTTCGCGCGCTTCTGCTCCCCGAGCTCAATAAAAGAGCCCACAACCCCTCACTC
GGCGCGCCAGTCCTCCGATAGACTGCGTCGCCCGGGTACCCGTGTATCCAATAAACCCTCTTGCAGTTGC
ATCCGACTTGTGGTCTCGCTGTTCCTTGGGAGGGTCTCCTCTGAGTGATTGACTACCCGTCAGCGGGGGT
CTTTCATGGGTAACAGTTTCTTGAAGTTGGAGAACAACATTCTGAGGGTAGGAGTCGAATATTAAGTAAT
CCTGACTCAATTAGCCACTGTTTTGAATCCACATACTCCAATACTCCTGAAATAGTTCATTATGGACAGC
GCAGAAAGAGCTGGGGAGAATTGTGAAATTGTTATCCGCTCACAATTCCACACAACATACGAGCCGGAAG
CATAAAGTGTAAAGCCTGGGGTGCCTAATGAGTGAGCTAACTCACATTAATTGCGTTGCGCTCACTGCCC
GCTTTCCAGTCGGGAAACCTGTCGTGCCAGCTGCATTAATGAATCGGCCAACGCGCGGGGAGAGGCGGTT
TGCGTATTGGGCGCTCTTCCGCTTCCTCGCTCACTGACTCGCTGCGCTCGGTCGTTCGGCTGCGGCGAGC
GGTATCAGCTCACTCAAAGGCGGTAATACGGTTATCCACAGAATCAGGGGATAACGCAGGAAAGAACATG
TGAGCAAAAGGCCAGCAAAAGGCCAGGAACCGTAAAAAGGCCGCGTTGCTGGCGTTTTTCCATAGGCTCC
GCCCCCCTGACGAGCATCACAAAAATCGACGCTCAAGTCAGAGGTGGCGAAACCCGACAGGACTATAAAG
ATACCAGGCGTTTCCCCCTGGAAGCTCCCTCGTGCGCTCTCCTGTTCCGACCCTGCCGCTTACCGGATAC
CTGTCCGCCTTTCTCCCTTCGGGAAGCGTGGCGCTTTCTCATAGCTCACGCTGTAGGTATCTCAGTTCGG
TGTAGGTCGTTCGCTCCAAGCTGGGCTGTGTGCACGAACCCCCCGTTCAGCCCGACCGCTGCGCCTTATC
CGGTAACTATCGTCTTGAGTCCAACCCGGTAAGACACGACTTATCGCCACTGGCAGCAGCCACTGGTAAC
AGGATTAGCAGAGCGAGGTATGTAGGCGGTGCTACAGAGTTCTTGAAGTGGTGGCCTAACTACGGCTACA
CTAGAAGAACAGTATTTGGTATCTGCGCTCTGCTGAAGCCAGTTACCTTCGGAAAAAGAGTTGGTAGCTC
TTGATCCGGCAAACAAACCACCGCTGGTAGCGGTGGTTTTTTTGTTTGCAAGCAGCAGATTACGCGCAGA
AAAAAAGGATCTCAAGAAGATCCTTTGATCTTTTCTACGGGGTCTGACGCTCAGTGGAACGAAAACTCAC
GTTAAGGGATTTTGGTCATGAGATTATCAAAAAGGATCTTCACCTAGATCCTTTTAAATTAAAAATGAAG
TTTTAAATCAATCTAAAGTATATATGAGTAAACTTGGTCTGACAGTTACCAATGCTTAATCAGTGAGGCA
CCTATCTCAGCGATCTGTCTATTTCGTTCATCCATAGTTGCCTGACTCCCCGTCGTGTAGATAACTACGA
TACGGGAGGGCTTACCATCTGGCCCCAGTGCTGCAATGATACCGCGAGACCCACGCTCACCGGCTCCAGA
TTTATCAGCAATAAACCAGCCAGCCGGAAGGGCCGAGCGCAGAAGTGGTCCTGCAACTTTATCCGCCTCC
ATCCAGTCTATTAATTGTTGCCGGGAAGCTAGAGTAAGTAGTTCGCCAGTTAATAGTTTGCGCAACGTTG
TTGCCATTGCTACAGGCATCGTGGTGTCACGCTCGTCGTTTGGTATGGCTTCATTCAGCTCCGGTTCCCA
ACGATCAAGGCGAGTTACATGATCCCCCATGTTGTGCAAAAAAGCGGTTAGCTCCTTCGGTCCTCCGATC
GTTGTCAGAAGTAAGTTGGCCGCAGTGTTATCACTCATGGTTATGGCAGCACTGCATAATTCTCTTACTG
TCATGCCATCCGTAAGATGCTTTTCTGTGACTGGTGAGTACTCAACCAAGTCATTCTGAGAATAGTGTAT
GCGGCGACCGAGTTGCTCTTGCCCGGCGTCAATACGGGATAATACCGCGCCACATAGCAGAACTTTAAAA
GTGCTCATCATTGGAAAACGTTCTTCGGGGCGAAAACTCTCAAGGATCTTACCGCTGTTGAGATCCAGTT
CGATGTAACCCACTCGTGCACCCAACTGATCTTCAGCATCTTTTACTTTCACCAGCGTTTCTGGGTGAGC
AAAAACAGGAAGGCAAAATGCCGCAAAAAAGGGAATAAGGGCGACACGGAAATGTTGAATACTCATACTC
TTCCTTTTTCAATATTATTGAAGCATTTATCAGGGTTATTGTCTCATGAGCGGATACATATTTGAATGTA
TTTAGAAAAATAAACAAATAGGGGTTCCGCGCACATTTCCCCGAAAAGTGCCACCTGACGTCTAAGAAAC
CATTATTATCATGACATTAACCTATAAAAATAGGCGTATCACGAGGCCCTTTCGTCTCGCGCGTTTCGGT
GATGACGGTGAAAACCTCTGACACATGCAGCTCCCGGAGACGGTCACAGCTTGTCTGTAAGCGGATGCCG
GGAGCAGACAAGCCCGTCAGGGCGCGTCAGCGGGTGTTGGCGGGTGTCGGGGCTGGCTTAACTATGCGGC
ATCAGAGCAGATTGTACTGAGAGTGCACCATATGCGGTGTGAAATACCGCACAGATGCGTAAGGAGAAAA
TACCGCATCAGGCGCCATTCGCCATTCAGGCTGCGCAACTGTTGGGAAGGGCGATCGGTGCGGGCCTCTT
CGCTATTACGCCAGCTGGCGAAAGGGGGATGTGCTGCAAGGCGATTAAGTTGGGTAACGCCAGGGTTTTC
CCAGTCACGACGTTGTAAAACGACGGCGCAAGGAATGGTGCATGCAAGGAGATGGCGCCCAACAGTCCCC
CGGCCACGGGGCCTGCCACCATACCCACGCCGAAACAAGCGCTCATGAGCCCGAAGTGGCGAGCCCGATC
TTCCCCATCGGTGATGTCGGCGATATAGGCGCCAGCAACCGCACCTGTGGCGCCGGTGATGCCGGCCACG
ATGCGTCCGGCGTAGAGGCGATTAGTCCAATTTGTTAAAGACAGGATATCAGTGGTCCAGGCTCTAGTTT
TGACTCAACAATATCACCAGCTG
