>Addgene plasmid #15925 | pMSCVgfp::AID | addgene partial sequence | sequence record 86701 | pLXSN_5
GCCCTCACTCCTTCTCTAGGCGCCGGAATTAGATCTCTCGAG
[594 nt withheld, positions 43-636]
TGATGAGAATTCTACCGGGTAGGGGAGGCGCTTTTCCCAAGGCAGTCTGGAGCATGCGCTTTAGCAGCCC
CGCTGGGCACTTGGCGCTACACAAGTGGCCTCTGGCCTCGCACACATTCCACATCCACCGGTAGGCGC
